Addgene plasmid #60670: PB-Tal1
Purpose: PiggyBac expression vector encoding murine Tal1 downstream of a doxycycline inducible promoter
Depositing lab: James Thomson. Depositing organization: Morgridge Institute for Research. Publication: An expandable, inducible hemangioblast state regulated by fibroblast growth factor. Vereide DT, Vickerman V, Swanson SA, Chu LF, McIntosh BE, Thomson JA. Stem Cell Reports. 2014 Dec 9;3(6):1043-57. doi: 10.1016/j.stemcr.2014.10.003. Epub 2014 Nov 13. PubMed 25458896.
Backbone
  Vector backbone: pBTO-Dest
  Backbone manufacturer: Thomson lab
  Backbone size w/o insert (bp): 4179
  Total vector size (bp): 5169
  Vector type: Mammalian Expression ; PiggyBac
Growth in bacteria
  Bacterial resistance: Ampicillin, 100 μg/mL
  Growth temperature: 37°C
  Growth strain: Top10
  Copy number: Unknown
Gene/Insert
  Gene/Insert name: Tal1
  Species: M. musculus (mouse)
  Insert size (bp): 990
  Entrez Gene: Tal1 (a.k.a. Hpt, SCL/tal-1, Scl, bHLHa17, tal-1)
  Cloning method: Gateway Cloning
  Sequencing primers: 5′ ATCCACGCTGTTTTGACCTC; 3′ GCTCTAGAGTCGGTGACTAGTATCAAT
Resource information
  A portion of this plasmid was derived from a plasmid made by: Open Biosystems
Terms and licenses: Academic/Nonprofit Terms; Industry Terms: Not Available to Industry
How to cite: PB-Tal1 was a gift from James Thomson (Addgene plasmid # 60670 ; http://n2t.net/addgene:60670 ; RRID:Addgene_60670)
