[The description below was written by a language model from this plasmid's Addgene catalogue record and pLannotate feature annotations shown in this document.]
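Description:
PB-Tal1 is a PiggyBac transposon-based mammalian expression plasmid that places the mouse Tal1 (Scl) coding sequence under a doxycycline-inducible promoter. It was built by Gateway recombination into the pBTO-Dest destination backbone, giving a total size of about 5.2 kb with a roughly 990 bp insert. In bacteria it is maintained through a high-copy ColE1/pUC-type origin and selected with ampicillin via the β-lactamase gene. Remnants of lac promoter/operator, lacI, lacZα, rop and bom sequences are backbone leftovers from earlier cloning vectors and have no evident role in the payload.

The expression cassette begins with a Tet-responsive promoter, annotated as a series of repeated tet operator elements followed by a minimal promoter segment. Next come attB1, the Tal1 open reading frame, attB2 and a bovine growth hormone polyadenylation signal. Transcription from such a promoter depends on a tetracycline-controlled transactivator that binds the operators in the presence of doxycycline. No transactivator is annotated on this plasmid, so it would presumably have to be supplied from another construct or by the host cell line. No mammalian selection marker or reporter appears in the feature table either. The PiggyBac terminal repeats, which would let a separately supplied transposase integrate the cassette into the genome, are implied by the vector type but were not detected by the automated annotation.

Tal1 is a basic helix-loop-helix transcription factor involved in haematopoietic differentiation. The associated publication concerns an inducible hemangioblast state, consistent with using this plasmid for stable, drug-controlled Tal1 expression in cell-fate programming experiments.
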