Features (pLannotate 1.2.2; 23 found; start..end, strand, type, name):
    452..472     +  promoter       tight TRE promoter (fragment): Tet-responsive promoter PTight, consisting of seven tet operator sequences followed by the minimal CMV promoter
    489..509     +  promoter       tight TRE promoter (fragment): Tet-responsive promoter PTight, consisting of seven tet operator sequences followed by the minimal CMV promoter
    526..546     +  promoter       tight TRE promoter (fragment): Tet-responsive promoter PTight, consisting of seven tet operator sequences followed by the minimal CMV promoter
    563..583     +  promoter       tight TRE promoter (fragment): Tet-responsive promoter PTight, consisting of seven tet operator sequences followed by the minimal CMV promoter
    600..620     +  promoter       tight TRE promoter (fragment): Tet-responsive promoter PTight, consisting of seven tet operator sequences followed by the minimal CMV promoter
    637..657     +  promoter       tight TRE promoter (fragment): Tet-responsive promoter PTight, consisting of seven tet operator sequences followed by the minimal CMV promoter
    674..694     +  promoter       tight TRE promoter (fragment): Tet-responsive promoter PTight, consisting of seven tet operator sequences followed by the minimal CMV promoter
    711..731     +  promoter       tight TRE promoter (fragment): Tet-responsive promoter PTight, consisting of seven tet operator sequences followed by the minimal CMV promoter
    739..784     +  promoter       TRE3GV promoter (fragment): 3rd-generation Tet-responsive promoter that can be activated by binding of Tet-On® 3G, optimized for retroviral and lentiviral vectors
    856..880     +  protein_bind   attB1: mutant version of attB; recombination site for the Gateway® BP reaction BP Clonase™
    898..1884    +  CDS            Tal1: TAL1_MOUSE - Also known as Scl, Tal-1. Experimental evidence at protein level: Swiss-Prot protein existence level 1. Implicated in the genesis of hemopoietic malignancies. It may play an important role in hemopoietic differentiation. Serves as a positive regulator of erythroid differentiation. From Mus musculus (Mouse).
   1901..1925    -  protein_bind   attB2: mutant version of attB; recombination site for the Gateway® BP reaction BP Clonase™
   2004..2115    +  polyA_signal   bGH poly(A) signal: bovine growth hormone polyadenylation signal
   2573..2589    -  protein_bind   lac operator: The lac repressor binds to the lac operator to inhibit transcription in E. coli. This inhibition can be relieved by adding lactose or isopropyl-β-D-thiogalactopyranoside (IPTG). lac repressor encoded by lacI
   2597..2627    -  promoter       lac promoter: promoter for the E. coli lac operon
   2642..2663    -  protein_bind   CAP binding site: CAP binding activates transcription in the presence of cAMP. E. coli catabolite activator protein
   2676..2768    -  CDS            lacI (fragment): lac repressor; lacI; The lac repressor binds to the lac operator to inhibit transcription in E. coli. This inhibition can be relieved by adding lactose or isopropyl-β-D-thiogalactopyranoside (IPTG).
   2951..3539    -  rep_origin     ori: high-copy-number ColE1/pMB1/pBR322/pUC origin of replication
   3710..4570    -  CDS            AmpR: β-lactamase; bla; confers resistance to ampicillin, carbenicillin, and related antibiotics
   4571..4675    -  promoter       AmpR promoter: bla
   4770..4805    +  CDS            rop (fragment): Rop protein, which maintains plasmids at low copy number; rop
   4907..5006    +  misc_feature   bom (fragment): basis of mobility region from pBR322
   5012..5169    -  CDS            lacZα (fragment): LacZα fragment of β-galactosidase; lacZ fragment
>Addgene plasmid #60670 | PB-Tal1 | depositor full sequence | sequence record 97519 | PB-Tal1 sequence 5169 bps
TCAAGCTTTATTATTTAACCCTAGAAAGATAATCATATTGTGACGTACGTTAAAGATAATCATGCGTAAA
ATTGACGCATGTGTTTTATCGGTCTGTATATCGAGGTTTATTTATTAATTTGAATAGATATTAAGTTTTA
TTATATTTACACTTACATACTAATAATAAATTCAACAAACAATTTATTTATGTTTATTTATTTATTAAAA
AAAAACAAAAACTCAAAATTTCTTCTATAAAGTAACAAAACTTTTAAACATTCTCTCTTTTACAAAAATA
AACTTATTTTGTACTTTAAAAACAGTCATGTTGTAATCGATAATAAGTAATTAGCTTAACCTATACATAA
TAGAAACAAATTATACTTATTAGTCAGTCAGAAACAACTTTGGCACATATCAATATTATGCTCTCGTTAA
TTAACTCGAGGGATCCAAGCTGGCCGCACGTCTCCCTATCAGTGATAGAGAAGTCGACACGTCTCGAGCT
CCCTATCAGTGATAGAGAAGGTACGTCTAGAACGTCTCCCTATCAGTGATAGAGAAGTCGACACGTCTCG
AGCTCCCTATCAGTGATAGAGAAGGTACGTCTAGAACGTCTCCCTATCAGTGATAGAGAAGTCGACACGT
CTCGAGCTCCCTATCAGTGATAGAGAAGGTACGTCTAGAACGTCTCCCTATCAGTGATAGAGAAGTCGAC
ACGTCTCGAGCTCCCTATCAGTGATAGAGAAGGTACCCCCTATATAAGCAGAGCTCGTTTAGTGAACCGT
CAGATCGCCTGGAGACGCCATCCACGCTGTTTTGACCTCCATAGAAGACACCGGGACCGATCCAGCCTCC
GCGGTGGCGGCCATCACAAGTTTGTACAAAAAAGCAGGCTCCGAATTCGCCCTTAGGATGACGGAGCGGC
CGCCGAGCGAGGCGGCACGCAGTGACCCGCAACTAGAGGGACAGGACGCGGCCGAGGCCCGCATGGCCCC
CCCGCACCTAGTCCTGCTCAACGGCGTCGCCAAGGAGACGAGCCGCGCAGCCCCGGCTGAGCCCCCCGTC
ATCGAGCTAGGAGCGCGCAGCGGCGCGGGGGGCGGCCCTGCCAGTGGGGGCGGTGCCGCGAGGGACTTAA
AGGGCCGCGACGCAGTAGCAGCCGAAGCTCGCCTTCGGGTGCCCACCACCGAGCTGTGCAGACCTCCCGG
ACCCGCCCCGGCGCCCGCGCCCGCCTCGGCTCCTGCAGAGCTGCCTGGAGACGGCCGCATGGTGCAGCTG
AGCCCGCCCGCGCTGGCAGCCCCTGCCGGCCCCGGCCGAGCGCTGCTCTATAGCCTTAGCCAGCCGCTCG
CCTCACTAGGCAGTGGGTTCTTTGGGGAACCGGATGCCTTCCCCATGTTCACCAACAACAACCGGGTGAA
GAGGAGGCCCTCCCCATATGAGATGGAGATTTCTGATGGTCCTCACACCAAAGTAGTGCGGCGCATCTTC
ACCAACAGCCGGGAACGATGGCGGCAGCAGAATGTGAATGGGGCATTTGCTGAGCTCAGAAAGCTGATCC
CCACCCACCCACCAGACAAGAAACTAAGCAAGAATGAGATCCTCCGCCTTGCCATGAAGTACATCAATTT
CCTGGCCAAGTTACTCAATGACCAGGAGGAGGAAGGCACCCAGCGTGCCAAGCCTGGCAAGGACCCCGTG
GTGGGAGCTGGTGGGGGTGGGGCAGGGGGTGGCATCCCCCCTGAAGACCTTCTACAGGACGTGCTTTCCC
CCAACTCCAGCTGTGGCAGCTCTCTGGATGGGGCAGCCAGCCCGGACAGTTACACAGAGGAGCCAACACC
CAAGCACACTTCCCGCAGCCTCCATCCTGCCCTGCTGCCTGCCGCTGATGGGGCTGGCCCCCGGTGAAAG
GGCGAATTCGACCCAGCTTTCTTGTACAAAGTGGTGATCCAACCGGTATAGATCTATGGCCGGCCATCAA
TTGATACTAGTCACCGACTCTAGAGCTCGCTGATCAGCCTCGACTGTGCCTTCTAGTTGCCAGCCATCTG
TTGTTTGCCCCTCCCCCGTGCCTTCCTTGACCCTGGAAGGTGCCACTCCCACTGTCCTTTCCTAATAAAA
TGAGGAAATTGCATCGCATTGTCTGAGTAGGTGTCATTCTATTCTGGGGGGTGGGGTGGGGCAGGACAGC
AAGGGGGAGGATTGGGAAGACAATAGCAGGCACTAGTCGGTCACGATATCTATAACAAGAAAATATATAT
ATAATAAGTTATCACGTAAGTAGAACATGAAATAACAATATAATTATCGTATGAGTTAAATCTTAAAAGT
CACGTAAAAGATAATCATGCGTCATTTTGACTCACGCGGTCGTTATAGTTCAAAATCAGTGACACTTACC
GCATTGACAAGCACGCCTCACGGGAGCTCCAAGCGGCGACTGAGATGTCCTAAATGCACAGCGACGGATT
CGCGCTATTTAGAAAGAGAGAGCAATATTTCAAGAATGCATGCGTCAATTTTACGCAGACTATCTTTCTA
GGGTTAAAAAAAGCTTGGCGTAATCATGGTCATAGCTGTTTCCTGTGTGAAATTGTTATCCGCTCACAAT
TCCACACAACATACGAGCCGGAAGCATAAAGTGTAAAGCCTGGGGTGCCTAATGAGTGAGCTAACTCACA
TTAATTGCGTTGCGCTCACTGCCCGCTTTCCAGTCGGGAAACCTGTCGTGCCAGCTGCATTAATGAATCG
GCCAACGCGCGGGGAGAGGCGGTTTGCGTATTGGGCGCTCTTCCGCTTCCTCGCTCACTGACTCGCTGCG
CTCGGTCGTTCGGCTGCGGCGAGCGGTATCAGCTCACTCAAAGGCGGTAATACGGTTATCCACAGAATCA
GGGGATAACGCAGGAAAGAACATGTGAGCAAAAGGCCAGCAAAAGGCCAGGAACCGTAAAAAGGCCGCGT
TGCTGGCGTTTTTCCATAGGCTCCGCCCCCCTGACGAGCATCACAAAAATCGACGCTCAAGTCAGAGGTG
GCGAAACCCGACAGGACTATAAAGATACCAGGCGTTTCCCCCTGGAAGCTCCCTCGTGCGCTCTCCTGTT
CCGACCCTGCCGCTTACCGGATACCTGTCCGCCTTTCTCCCTTCGGGAAGCGTGGCGCTTTCTCATAGCT
CACGCTGTAGGTATCTCAGTTCGGTGTAGGTCGTTCGCTCCAAGCTGGGCTGTGTGCACGAACCCCCCGT
TCAGCCCGACCGCTGCGCCTTATCCGGTAACTATCGTCTTGAGTCCAACCCGGTAAGACACGACTTATCG
CCACTGGCAGCAGCCACTGGTAACAGGATTAGCAGAGCGAGGTATGTAGGCGGTGCTACAGAGTTCTTGA
AGTGGTGGCCTAACTACGGCTACACTAGAAGAACAGTATTTGGTATCTGCGCTCTGCTGAAGCCAGTTAC
CTTCGGAAAAAGAGTTGGTAGCTCTTGATCCGGCAAACAAACCACCGCTGGTAGCGGTGGTTTTTTTGTT
TGCAAGCAGCAGATTACGCGCAGAAAAAAAGGATCTCAAGAAGATCCTTTGATCTTTTCTACGGGGTCTG
ACGCTCAGTGGAACGAAAACTCACGTTAAGGGATTTTGGTCATGAGATTATCAAAAAGGATCTTCACCTA
GATCCTTTTAAATTAAAAATGAAGTTTTAAATCAATCTAAAGTATATATGAGTAAACTTGGTCTGACAGT
TACCAATGCTTAATCAGTGAGGCACCTATCTCAGCGATCTGTCTATTTCGTTCATCCATAGTTGCCTGAC
TCCCCGTCGTGTAGATAACTACGATACGGGAGGGCTTACCATCTGGCCCCAGTGCTGCAATGATACCGCG
AGACCCACGCTCACCGGCTCCAGATTTATCAGCAATAAACCAGCCAGCCGGAAGGGCCGAGCGCAGAAGT
GGTCCTGCAACTTTATCCGCCTCCATCCAGTCTATTAATTGTTGCCGGGAAGCTAGAGTAAGTAGTTCGC
CAGTTAATAGTTTGCGCAACGTTGTTGCCATTGCTACAGGCATCGTGGTGTCACGCTCGTCGTTTGGTAT
GGCTTCATTCAGCTCCGGTTCCCAACGATCAAGGCGAGTTACATGATCCCCCATGTTGTGCAAAAAAGCG
GTTAGCTCCTTCGGTCCTCCGATCGTTGTCAGAAGTAAGTTGGCCGCAGTGTTATCACTCATGGTTATGG
CAGCACTGCATAATTCTCTTACTGTCATGCCATCCGTAAGATGCTTTTCTGTGACTGGTGAGTACTCAAC
CAAGTCATTCTGAGAATAGTGTATGCGGCGACCGAGTTGCTCTTGCCCGGCGTCAATACGGGATAATACC
GCGCCACATAGCAGAACTTTAAAAGTGCTCATCATTGGAAAACGTTCTTCGGGGCGAAAACTCTCAAGGA
TCTTACCGCTGTTGAGATCCAGTTCGATGTAACCCACTCGTGCACCCAACTGATCTTCAGCATCTTTTAC
TTTCACCAGCGTTTCTGGGTGAGCAAAAACAGGAAGGCAAAATGCCGCAAAAAAGGGAATAAGGGCGACA
CGGAAATGTTGAATACTCATACTCTTCCTTTTTCAATATTATTGAAGCATTTATCAGGGTTATTGTCTCA
TGAGCGGATACATATTTGAATGTATTTAGAAAAATAAACAAATAGGGGTTCCGCGCACATTTCCCCGAAA
AGTGCCACCTGACGTCTAAGAAACCATTATTATCATGACATTAACCTATAAAAATAGGCGTATCACGAGG
CCCTTTCGTCTCGCGCGTTTCGGTGATGACGGTGAAAACCTCTGACACATGCAGCTCCCGGAGACGGTCA
CAGCTTGTCTGTAAGCGGATGCCGGGAGCAGACAAGCCCGTCAGGGCGCGTCAGCGGGTGTTGGCGGGTG
TCGGGGCTGGCTTAACTATGCGGCATCAGAGCAGATTGTACTGAGAGTGCACCATATGCGGTGTGAAATA
CCGCACAGATGCGTAAGGAGAAAATACCGCATCAGGCGCCATTCGCCATTCAGGCTGCGCAACTGTTGGG
AAGGGCGATCGGTGCGGGCCTCTTCGCTATTACGCCAGCTGGCGAAAGGGGGATGTGCTGCAAGGCGATT
AAGTTGGGTAACGCCAGGGTTTTCCCAGTCACGACGTTGTAAAACGACGGCCAGTGAAT
