>Addgene plasmid #60670 | PB-Tal1 | addgene partial sequence | sequence record 159396 | pCEP-fwd 5'-AGAGCTCGTTTAGTGAACCG-3'
CCATCCACGCTGTTTTGACCTCCATAGAAGACACCGGGACCGATCCAGCCTCCGCGGTGGCGGCCATCAC
AAGTTTGTACAAAAAAGCAGGCTCCGAATTCGCCCTTAGGATGACGGAGCGGCCGCCGAGCGAGGCGGCA
CGCAGTGACCCGCAACTAGAGGGACAGGACGCGGCCGAGGCCCGCATGGCCCCCCCGCACCTAGTCCTGC
TCAACGGCGTCGCCAAGGAGACGAGCCGCGCAGCCCCGGCTGAGCCCCCCGTCATCGAGCTAGGAGCGCG
CAGCGGCGCGGGGGGCGGCCCTGCCAGTGGGGGCGGTGCCGCGAGGGACTTAAAGGGCCGCGACGCAGTA
GCAGCCGAAGCTCGCCTTCGGGTGCCCACCACCGAGCTGTGCAGACCTCCCGGACCCGCCCCGGCGCCCG
CGCCCGCCTCGGCTCCTGCAGAGCTGCCTGGAGACGGCCGCATGGTGCAGCTGAGCCCGCCCGCGCTGGC
AGCCCCTGCCGGCCCCGGCCGAGCGCTGCTCTATAGCCTTAGCCAGCCGCTCGCCTCACTAGGCAGTGGG
TTCTTTGGGGAACCGGATGCCTTCCCCATGTTCACCAACAACAACCGGGTGAAGAGGAGGCCCTCCCCAT
ATGAGATGGAGATTTCTGATGGTCCTCACACCAAAGTAGTGCGGCGCATCTTCACCAACAGCCGGGAACG
ATGGCGGCAGCAGAATGTGAATGGGGCATTTGCTGAGCTCAGAAAGCTGATCCCCACCCACCCACCAGAC
AAGAAACTAAGCAAGAATGAGATCCTCCGCCTTGCCATGAAGTACATCAATTTCCTGGCCAAGTTACTCA
ATGACCAGGAGGAGGAAGGCACCCAGCGTGCCAAGCCTGGCAAGGACCCCGTGGTGGGA
