>Addgene plasmid #60670 | PB-Tal1 | addgene partial sequence | sequence record 159404 | pUC-4 5'-CAGTGAGCGAGGAAGCGGAAGAGCGCCCAA-3'
GCAAACCGCCTCTCCCCGCGCGTTGGCCGATTCATTAATGCAGCTGGCACGACAGGTTTCCCGACTGGAA
AGCGGGCAGTGAGCGCAACGCAATTAATGTGAGTTAGCTCACTCATTAGGCACCCCAGGCTTTACACTTT
ATGCTTCCGGCTCGTATGTTGTGTGGAATTGTGAGCGGATAACAATTTCACACAGGAAACAGCTATGACC
ATGATTACGCCAAGCTTTTTTTAACCCTAGAAAGATAGTCTGCGTAAAATTGACGCATGCATTCTTGAAA
TATTGCTCTCTCTTTCTAAATAGCGCGAATCCGTCGCTGTGCATTTAGGACATCTCAGTCGCCGCTTGGA
GCTCCCGTGAGGCGTGCTTGTCAATGCGGTAAGTGTCACTGATTTTGAACTATAACGACCGCGTGAGTCA
AAATGACGCATGATTATCTTTTACGTGACTTTTAAGATTTAACTCATACGATAATTATATTGTTATTTCA
TGTTCTACTTACGTGATAACTTATTATATATATATTTTCTTGTTATAGATATCGTGACCGACTAGTGCCT
GCTATTGTCTTCCCAATCCTCCCCCTTGCTGTCCTGCCCCACCCCACCCCCCAGAATAGAATGACACCTA
CTCAGACAATGCGATGCAATTTCCTCATTTTATTAGGAAAGGACAGTGGGAGTGGCACCTTCCAGGGTCA
AGGAAGGCACGGGGGAGGGGCAAACAACAGATGGCTGGCAACTAGAAGGCACAGTCGAGGCTGATCAGCG
AGCTCTAGAGTCGGTGACTAGTATCAATTGATGGCCGGCCATAGATCTATACCGGTTGGATCACCACTTT
GTACAAGAAAGCTGGGTCGAATTCGCCCTTTCACCGGGGGCCAGCCCCATCAGCGGCAG
