>Addgene plasmid #60670 | PB-Tal1 | addgene partial sequence | sequence record 164141 | M13-F20 5'-TGTAAAACGACGGCCAGT-3'
TTAACCCTAGAAAGATAATCATATTGTGACGTACGTTAAAGATAATCATGCGTAAAATTGACGCATGTGT
TTTATCGGTCTGTATATCGAGGTTTATTTATTAATTTGAATAGATATTAAGTTTTATTATATTTACACTT
ACATACTAATAATAAATTCAACAAACAATTTATTTATGTTTATTTATTTATTAAAAAAAAACAAAAACTC
AAAATTTCTTCTATAAAGTAACAAAACTTTTAAACATTCTCTCTTTTACAAAAATAAACTTATTTTGTAC
TTTAAAAACAGTCATGTTGTAATCGATAATAAGTAATTAGCTTAACCTATACATAATAGAAACAAATTAT
ACTTATTAGTCAGTCAGAAACAACTTTGGCACATATCAATATTATGCTCTCGTTAATTAACTCGAGGGAT
CCAAGCTGGCCGCACGTCTCCCTATCAGTGATAGAGAAGTCGACACGTCTCGAGCTCCCTATCAGTGATA
GAGAAGGTACGTCTAGAACGTCTCCCTATCAGTGATAGAGAAGTCGACACGTCTCGAGCTCCCTATCAGT
GATAGAGAAGGTACGTCTAGAACGTCTCCCTATCAGTGATAGAGAAGTCGACACGTCTCGAGCTCCCTAT
CAGTGATAGAGAAGGTACGTCTAGAACGTCTCCCTATCAGTGATAGAGAAGTCGACACGTCTCGAGCTCC
CTATCAGTGATAGAGAAGGTACCCCCTATATAAGCAGAGCTCGTTTAGTGAACCGTCAGATCGCCTGGAG
ACGCCATCCACGCTGTTTTGACCTCCATAGAAGACACCGGGACCGATCCAGCCTCCGCGGTGGCGGCCAT
CACAAGTTTGTACAAAAAAGCAGGCTCCGAATTCGCCCTTAGGATGACGGAGCGGCCGCCGAGCGAGGCG
GCACGCAGTGACCCGCAACTAGAGGGACAGGACGCGGCCGAGGCCCGCATGGCCCCCCCGCACCTAGTCC
TGCTCAACGGCGTCGCCAAGGAGACGAGCCGCGCAGCCCCGGCTGAGCCCC
